Addgene plasmid #224740: pRetroQ-GTSE1-acGFP
Purpose: Retroviral vector for delivery and expression of acGFP1-tagged GTSE1 protein
Depositing lab: Michele Pagano. Depositing organization: NYU Grossman School of Medicine. Publication: Stabilization of GTSE1 by cyclin D1-CDK4/6-mediated phosphorylation promotes cell proliferation: relevance in cancer prognosis. Garcia-Vazquez N, Gonzalez-Robles TJ, Lane E, Spasskaya D, Zhang Q, Kerzhnerman M, Jeong Y, Collu M, Simoneschi D, Ruggles KV, Rona G, Kaisari S, Pagano M. bioRxiv [Preprint]. 2025 Jan 23:2024.06.26.600797. doi: 10.1101/2024.06.26.600797. PubMed 38979260.
Backbone
  Vector backbone: pRetroQ
  Backbone manufacturer: Takara Bio
  Vector type: Retroviral
  Selectable markers: Puromycin
Growth in bacteria
  Bacterial resistance: Ampicillin, 100 μg/mL
  Growth temperature: 37°C
  Growth strain: NEB Stable
  Copy number: Unknown
Gene/Insert
  Gene/Insert name: GTSE1 (alt name: B99)
  Species: H. sapiens (human)
  Insert size (bp): 2200
  Entrez Gene: GTSE1 (a.k.a. B99)
  Promoter: CMV
  Tag / fusion protein: acGFP (C terminal on backbone)
  Cloning method: Restriction Enzyme; 5′ cloning site NheI (unknown if destroyed); 3′ cloning site BamHI (unknown if destroyed)
  Sequencing primers: 5′ CMV Forward
Terms and licenses: Academic/Nonprofit Terms; Industry Terms: Not Available to Industry
Depositor comments: Please visit https://doi.org/10.1101/2024.06.26.600797 for bioRxiv preprint.
How to cite: pRetroQ-GTSE1-acGFP was a gift from Michele Pagano (Addgene plasmid # 224740 ; http://n2t.net/addgene:224740 ; RRID:Addgene_224740)
