[The description below was written by a language model from this plasmid's Addgene catalogue record and pLannotate feature annotations shown in this document.]
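Description:
pRetroQ-GTSE1-acGFP is a self-inactivating gammaretroviral expression vector built on the Takara Bio pRetroQ backbone, designed to deliver human GTSE1 (also known as B99) fused to the green fluorescent protein AcGFP1 into mammalian cells. In bacteria, the roughly 9.7 kb plasmid is maintained through a high-copy ColE1/pUC-type origin and selected with ampicillin via the β-lactamase gene. Fragments of rop and bom and an SV40 enhancer/early promoter are also annotated in the plasmid backbone outside the viral region.

The viral genome is transcribed in packaging cells from a hybrid 5′ end in which a CMV enhancer/promoter is joined to a truncated 5′ LTR. This is followed by a Ψ packaging signal and a truncated gag segment lacking its start codon, which together support encapsidation of the RNA. The 3′ LTR carries a ΔU3 deletion, so after reverse transcription and integration both LTRs are transcriptionally inactive and expression depends on internal promoters. The first internal cassette uses the CMV immediate early enhancer and promoter to drive the GTSE1 coding sequence (about 2.2 kb, cloned between NheI and BamHI), which is followed by the mammalian codon-optimized AcGFP1 sequence supplied by the backbone as a C-terminal tag. Downstream, a mouse PGK promoter drives puromycin N-acetyltransferase, allowing puromycin selection of transduced cells.

The construct is intended for generating cells that stably express fluorescently tagged GTSE1, a protein implicated in G2/M cell-cycle control and microtubule dynamics. The associated study examined the stabilization of GTSE1 by cyclin D1-CDK4/6-mediated phosphorylation and its effect on cell proliferation.
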