Features (pLannotate 1.2.2; 20 found; start..end, strand, type, name):
    309..512     +  promoter       CMV promoter: human cytomegalovirus (CMV) immediate early promoter
    513..688     +  LTR            5' LTR (truncated): truncated long terminal repeat from Moloney murine sarcoma virus
    810..1084    +  misc_feature   MESV Ψ (fragment): packaging signal of murine embryonic stem cell virus
   1151..1567    +  CDS            gag (truncated): truncated Moloney murine leukemia virus (MMLV) gag gene lacking the start codon
   1642..1945    +  enhancer       CMV enhancer: human cytomegalovirus immediate early enhancer
   1946..2149    +  promoter       CMV promoter: human cytomegalovirus (CMV) immediate early promoter
   2187..4346    +  CDS            GTSE1: GTSE1_HUMAN - Experimental evidence at protein level: Swiss-Prot protein existence level 1. May be involved in p53-induced cell cycle arrest in G2/M phase by interfering with microtubule rearrangements that are required to enter mitosis. Overexpression delays G2/M phase progression. From Homo sapiens (Human).
   4377..5096    +  CDS            AcGFP1: Aequorea coerulescens GFP mammalian codon-optimized
   5124..5623    +  promoter       PGK promoter: mouse phosphoglycerate kinase 1 promoter
   5644..6243    +  CDS            PuroR: puromycin N-acetyltransferase; pac from Streptomyces alboniger; confers resistance to puromycin
   6314..6386    +  CDS            env (fragment): murine leukemia virus gPr80 envelope polyprotein precursor; env; proteolytically cleaved into gp70SU and p15TM subunits
   6428..6860    +  LTR            3' LTR (ΔU3): self-inactivating 3' long terminal repeat (LTR) from Moloney murine leukemia virus
   6929..6969    +  CDS            rop (fragment): Rop protein, which maintains plasmids at low copy number; rop
   7071..7109    +  misc_feature   bom (fragment): basis of mobility region from pBR322
   7126..7455    +  promoter       SV40 promoter: SV40 enhancer and early promoter
   7461..7562    +  misc_feature   bom (fragment): basis of mobility region from pBR322
   7748..8336    -  rep_origin     ori: high-copy-number ColE1/pMB1/pBR322/pUC origin of replication
   8507..9367    -  CDS            AmpR: β-lactamase; bla; confers resistance to ampicillin, carbenicillin, and related antibiotics
   9368..9472    -  promoter       AmpR promoter: bla
   9658..308     +  enhancer       CMV enhancer (across the origin): human cytomegalovirus immediate early enhancer
>Addgene plasmid #224740 | pRetroQ-GTSE1-acGFP | addgene full sequence | sequence record 448708 | Addgene NGS Result
TCCGCGTTACATAACTTACGGTAAATGGCCCGCCTGGCTGACCGCCCAACGACCCCCGCCCATTGACGTC
AATAATGACGTATGTTCCCATAGTAACGCCAATAGGGACTTTCCATTGACGTCAATGGGTGGAGTATTTA
CGGTAAACTGCCCACTTGGCAGTACATCAAGTGTATCATATGCCAAGTACGCCCCCTATTGACGTCAATG
ACGGTAAATGGCCCGCCTGGCATTATGCCCAGTACATGACCTTATGGGACTTTCCTACTTGGCAGTACAT
CTACGTATTAGTCATCGCTATTACCATGGTGATGCGGTTTTGGCAGTACATCAATGGGCGTGGATAGCGG
TTTGACTCACGGGGATTTCCAAGTCTCCACCCCATTGACGTCAATGGGAGTTTGTTTTGGCACCAAAATC
AACGGGACTTTCCAAAATGTCGTAACAACTCCGCCCCATTGACGCAAATGGGCGGTAGGCGTGTACGGTG
GGAGGTCTATATAAGCAGAGCTCAATAAAAGAGCCCACAACCCCTCACTCGGCGCGCCAGTCTTCCGATA
GACTGCGTCGCCCGGGTACCCGTATTCCCAATAAAGCCTCTTGCTGTTTGCATCCGAATCGTGGTCTCGC
TGTTCCTTGGGAGGGTCTCCTCTGAGTGATTGACTACCCACGACGGGGGTCTTTCATTTGGGGGCTCGTC
CGGGATTTGGAGACCCCTGCCCAGGGACCACCGACCCACCACCGGGAGGTAAGCTGGCCAGCAACTTATC
TGTGTCTGTCCGATTGTCTAGTGTCTATGTTTGATGTTATGCGCCTGCGTCTGTACTAGTTAGCTAACTA
GCTCTGTATCTGGCGGACCCGTGGTGGAACTGACGAGTTCTGAACACCCGGCCGCAACCCTGGGAGACGT
CCCAGGGACTTTGGGGGCCGTTTTTGTGGCCCGACCTGAGGAAGGGAGTCGATGTGGAATCCGACCCCGT
CAGGATATGTGGTTCTGGTAGGAGACGAGAACCTAAAACAGTTCCCGCCTCCGTCTGAATTTTTGCTTTC
GGTTTGGAACCGAAGCCGCGCGTCTTGTCTGCTGCAGCGCTGCAGCATCGTTCTGTGTTGTCTCTGTCTG
ACTGTGTTTCTGTATTTGTCTGAAAATTAGGGCCAGACTGTTACCACTCCCTTAAGTTTGACCTTAGGTC
ACTGGAAAGATGTCGAGCGGATCGCTCACAACCAGTCGGTAGATGTCAAGAAGAGACGTTGGGTTACCTT
CTGCTCTGCAGAATGGCCAACCTTTAACGTCGGATGGCCGCGAGACGGCACCTTTAACCGAGACCTCATC
ACCCAGGTTAAGATCAAGGTCTTTTCACCTGGCCCGCATGGACACCCAGACCAGGTCCCCTACATCGTGA
CCTGGGAAGCCTTGGCTTTTGACCCCCCTCCCTGGGTCAAGCCCTTTGTACACCCTAAGCCTCCGCCTCC
TCTTCCTCCATCCGCCCCGTCTCTCCCCCTTGAACCTCCTCGTTCGACCCCGCCTCGATCCTCCCTTTAT
CCAGCCCTCACTCCTTCTCTAGGCGCCGGAATTGAAGATCATAGTTATTAATAGTAATCAATTACGGGGT
CATTAGTTCATAGCCCATATATGGAGTTCCGCGTTACATAACTTACGGTAAATGGCCCGCCTGGCTGACC
GCCCAACGACCCCCGCCCATTGACGTCAATAATGACGTATGTTCCCATAGTAACGCCAATAGGGACTTTC
CATTGACGTCAATGGGTGGAGTATTTACGGTAAACTGCCCACTTGGCAGTACATCAAGTGTATCATATGC
CAAGTACGCCCCCTATTGACGTCAATGACGGTAAATGGCCCGCCTGGCATTATGCCCAGTACATGACCTT
ATGGGACTTTCCTACTTGGCAGTACATCTACGTATTAGTCATCGCTATTACCATGGTGATGCGGTTTTGG
CAGTACATCAATGGGCGTGGATAGCGGTTTGACTCACGGGGATTTCCAAGTCTCCACCCCATTGACGTCA
ATGGGAGTTTGTTTTGGCACCAAAATCAACGGGACTTTCCAAAATGTCGTAACAACTCCGCCCCATTGAC
GCAAATGGGCGGTAGGCGTGTACGGTGGGAGGTCTATATAAGCAGAGCTGGTTTAGTGAACCGTCAGATC
CGCTAGCGCCGCCACCATGGATGACCCTAAGAAGGAAGACATTCTTCTTTTGGCCGATGAAAAATTTGAC
TTCGATCTTTCATTGTCTTCTTCGAGTGCAAATGAAGATGATGAAGTCTTCTTCGGACCCTTTGGACATA
AAGAAAGATGTATTGCTGCCAGCTTGGAATTAAATAATCCGGTTCCCGAACAGCCTCCGTTGCCCACATC
TGAGAGTCCCTTTGCCTGGAGCCCTCTGGCCGGGGAGAAGTTCGTGGAGGTGTACAAAGAAGCTCACTTA
CTGGCTTTACACATTGAGAGCAGCAGCCGGAACCAGGCAGCCCAAGCTGCCAAGCCTGAAGACCCTCGGA
GCCAGGGCGTGGAAAGATTCATACAGGAGTCAAAATTAAAAATAAACCTCTTTGAGAAAGAAAAGGAAAT
GAAGAAAAGCCCCACGTCTCTTAAAAGGGAGACATACTACCTGTCAGACAGCCCCTTGCTGGGGCCCCCT
GTGGGTGAGCCTCGGCTCTTGGCCTCCTCCCCGGCCCTGCCCAGCTCTGGTGCCCAGGCCCGCCTCACCC
GGGCGCCGGGGCCTCCGCACTCTGCTCATGCTTTGCCCAGGGAATCATGCACTGCTCATGCTGCAAGTCA
GGCAGCGACTCAGAGGAAGCCCGGGACCAAATTGCTGCTGCCTCGAGCGGCCTCTGTTAGAGGAAGAAGC
ATCCCTGGGGCTGCGGAGAAGCCCAAGAAAGAGATTCCAGCTAGTCCTTCCAGGACAAAAATCCCAGCTG
AGAAGGAATCCCACCGGGATGTTCTCCCTGACAAACCTGCCCCGGGTGCTGTCAATGTGCCGGCCGCCGG
AAGCCACTTGGGCCAGGGCAAGCGGGCGATCCCTGTTCCAAACAAGTTGGGGCTGAAGAAGACCCTGTTA
AAAGCACCCGGCTCTACCAGCAATCTCGCAAGGAAGTCCTCCTCGGGGCCTGTTTGGAGCGGGGCATCCA
GTGCGTGCACATCCCCAGCAGTGGGCAAAGCTAAATCAAGTGAATTTGCAAGTATTCCTGCAAATAGCTC
CCGGCCTCTGTCAAACATCAGCAAGTCAGGCAGAATGGGACCCGCCATGCTGCGGCCAGCTCTGCCTGCA
GGCCCTGTGGGGGCATCCTCCTGGCAGGCCAAGCGGGTCGATGTTTCTGAGCTGGCAGCGGAGCAGCTCA
CGGCACCCCCCTCAGCATCCCCTACCCAACCCCAGACTCCGGAAGGTGGCGGCCAGTGGCTGAACTCCAG
TTGCGCTTGGTCAGAATCTTCTCAATTGAATAAGACTAGAAGTATCAGACGGCGAGATTCCTGTCTAAAT
TCCAAGACAAAGGTTATGCCTACTCCTACAAATCAATTTAAAATTCCTAAGTTTTCTATTGGTGACTCCC
CGGACAGCTCAACACCAAAGCTTTCGCGGGCACAGCGGCCGCAGTCGTGCACGTCAGTTGGCAGGGTCAC
TGTCCACAGCACCCCGGTTAGACGCTCATCTGGGCCAGCACCACAAAGCCTGCTGAGCGCATGGCGTGTG
TCAGCCTTGCCCACACCCGCCAGCCGGCGCTGCTCTGGCCTTCCACCGATGACCCCCAAAACGATGCCCA
GGGCCGTGGGCTCTCCCCTGTGTGTGCCAGCTCGGAGACGTTCCTCTGAGCCCCGCAAGAACTCTGCAAT
GAGAACTGAACCAACAAGGGAGAGCAACAGAAAGACAGATTCCAGGCTGGTGGATGTGTCCCCTGACAGG
GGTTCTCCTCCTTCCCGTGTGCCTCAGGCACTTAACTTTTCTCCAGAGGAAAGCGATTCTACTTTCTCCA
AAAGTACTGCCACAGAAGTAGCTCGGGAGGAAGCCAAGCCGGGTGGAGATGCAGCCCCTAGTGAGGCTCT
TCTTGTAGATATCAAACTGGAACCACTCGCGGTCACTCCAGATGCTGCAAGCCAGCCCCTCATTGACCTT
CCTCTCATCGACTTCTGCGATACCCCAGAAGCACACGTGGCTGTAGGATCTGAAAGCAGGCCTCTGATCG
ACCTCATGACAAACACTCCAGACATGAATAAAAATGTGGCCAAACCTTCACCGGTGGTGGGACAGCTCAT
AGACCTGAGCTCCCCTCTGATCCAGCTGAGCCCTGAGGCTGACAAGGAGAACGTGGATTCCCCACTCCTC
AAGTTCGGAGGCGGAGGAAGCGGGGATCCACCGGTCATGGTGAGCAAGGGCGCCGAGCTGTTCACCGGCA
TCGTGCCCATCCTGATCGAGCTGAATGGCGATGTGAATGGCCACAAGTTCAGCGTGAGCGGCGAGGGCGA
GGGCGATGCCACCTACGGCAAGCTGACCCTGAAGTTCATCTGCACCACCGGCAAGCTGCCTGTGCCCTGG
CCCACCCTGGTGACCACCCTGAGCTACGGCGTGCAGTGCTTCTCACGCTACCCCGATCACATGAAGCAGC
ACGACTTCTTCAAGAGCGCCATGCCTGAGGGCTACATCCAGGAGCGCACCATCTTCTTCGAGGATGACGG
CAACTACAAGTCGCGCGCCGAGGTGAAGTTCGAGGGCGATACCCTGGTGAATCGCATCGAGCTGACCGGC
ACCGATTTCAAGGAGGATGGCAACATCCTGGGCAATAAGATGGAGTACAACTACAACGCCCACAATGTGT
ACATCATGACCGACAAGGCCAAGAATGGCATCAAGGTGAACTTCAAGATCCGCCACAACATCGAGGATGG
CAGCGTGCAGCTGGCCGACCACTACCAGCAGAATACCCCCATCGGCGATGGCCCTGTGCTGCTGCCCGAT
AACCACTACCTGTCCACCCAGAGCGCCCTGTCCAAGGACCCCAACGAGAAGCGCGATCACATGATCTACT
TCGGCTTCGTGACCGCCGCCGCCATCACCCACGGCATGGATGAGCTGTACAAGTGAGCGGCCGCGACTCT
AGATAATTCTACCGGGTAGGGGAGGCGCTTTTCCCAAGGCAGTCTGGAGCATGCGCTTTAGCAGCCCCGC
TGGGCACTTGGCGCTACACAAGTGGCCTCTGGCCTCGCACACATTCCACATCCACCGGTAGGCGCCAACC
GGCTCCGTTCTTTGGTGGCCCCTTCGCGCCACCTTCTACTCCTCCCCTAGTCAGGAAGTTCCCCCCCGCC
CCGCAGCTCGCGTCGTGCAGGACGTGACAAATGGAAGTAGCACGTCTCACTAGTCTCGTGCAGATGGACA
GCACCGCTGAGCAATGGAAGCGGGTAGGCCTTTGGGGCAGCGGCCAATAGCAGCTTTGCTCCTTCGCTTT
CTGGGCTCAGAGGCTGGGAAGGGGTGGGTCCGGGGGCGGGCTCAGGGGCGGGCTCAGGGGCGGGGCGGGC
GCCCGAAGGTCCTCCGGAGGCCCGGCATTCTGCACGCTTCAAAAGCGCACGTCTGCCGCGCTGTTCTCCT
CTTCCTCATCTCCGGGCCTTTCGACCTGCAGCCCAAGCTTACCATGACCGAGTACAAGCCCACGGTGCGC
CTCGCCACCCGCGACGACGTCCCCAGGGCCGTACGCACCCTCGCCGCCGCGTTCGCCGACTACCCCGCCA
CGCGCCACACCGTCGATCCGGACCGCCACATCGAGCGGGTCACCGAGCTGCAAGAACTCTTCCTCACGCG
CGTCGGGCTCGACATCGGCAAGGTGTGGGTCGCGGACGACGGCGCCGCGGTGGCGGTCTGGACCACGCCG
GAGAGCGTCGAAGCGGGGGCGGTGTTCGCCGAGATCGGCCCGCGCATGGCCGAGTTGAGCGGTTCCCGGC
TGGCCGCGCAGCAACAGATGGAAGGCCTCCTGGCGCCGCACCGGCCCAAGGAGCCCGCGTGGTTCCTGGC
CACCGTCGGCGTCTCGCCCGACCACCAGGGCAAGGGTCTGGGCAGCGCCGTCGTGCTCCCCGGAGTGGAG
GCGGCCGAGCGCGCCGGGGTGCCCGCCTTCCTGGAGACCTCCGCGCCCCGCAACCTCCCCTTCTACGAGC
GGCTCGGCTTCACCGTCACCGCCGACGTCGAGGTGCCCGAAGGACCGCGCACCTGGTGCATGACCCGCAA
GCCCGGTGCCTGACGCCCGCCCCACGACCCGCAGCGCCCGACCGAAAGGAGCGCACGACCCCATGCATCG
GCGTCTCGATCGAGATATCAGTGGTCCAGGCTCTAGTTTTGACTCAACAATATCACCAGCTGAAGCCTAT
AGAGTACGAGCCATAGATAAAATAAAAGATTTTATTTAGTCTCCAGAAAAAGGGGGGAATGAAAGACCCC
ACCTGTAGGTTTGGCAAGCTACTAGCTTAAGTAACGCCATTTTGCAAGGCATGGAAAAATACATAACTGA
GAATAGAGAAGTTCAGATCAAGGTCAGGAACAGATGGAACAGGGTCGATCGACCCTAGAGAACCATCAGA
TGTTTCCAGGGTGCCCCAAGGACCTGAAATGACCCTGTGCCTTATTTGAACTAACCAATCAGTTCGCTTC
TCGCTTCTGTTCGCGCGCTTCTGCTCCCCGAGCTCAATAAAAGAGCCCACAACCCCTCACTCGGGGCGCC
AGTCCTCCGATTGACTGAGTCGCCCGGGTACCCGTGTATCCAATAAACCCTCTTGCAGTTGCATCCGACT
TGTGGTCTCGCTGTTCCTTGGGAGGGTCTCCTCTGAGTGATTGACTACCCGTCAGCGGGGGTCTTTCATT
TGGGGGCTCGTCCGGGATCGGGAGACCCCTGCCCAGGGACCACCGACCCACCACCGGGAGGTAAGCTGGC
TGCCTCGCGCGTTTCGGTGATGACGGTGAAAACCTCTGACACATGCAGCTCCCGGAGACGGTCACAGCTT
GTCTGTAAGCGGATGCCGGGAGCAGACAAGCCCGTCAGGGCGCGTCAGCGGGTGTTGGCGGGTGTCGGGG
CGCAGCCATGACCCAGTCACGTAGCGATAGCGGAGTGTAGATCCGGCTGTGGAATGTGTGTCAGTTAGGG
TGTGGAAAGTCCCCAGGCTCCCCAGCAGGCAGAAGTATGCAAAGCATGCATCTCAATTAGTCAGCAACCA
GGTGTGGAAAGTCCCCAGGCTCCCCAGCAGGCAGAAGTATGCAAAGCATGCATCTCAATTAGTCAGCAAC
CATAGTCCCGCCCCTAACTCCGCCCATCCCGCCCCTAACTCCGCCCAGTTCCGCCCATTCTCCGCCCCAT
GGCTGACTAATTTTTTTTATTTATGCAGAGGCCGAGGCCGCCTCGGCCTCTGAGCTATTCCAGAAGTAGT
GAGGAGGCTTTTTTGGAGGCCTAGGCTTTTGCAAAAAGCTTACTGGCTTAACTATGCGGCATCAGAGCAG
ATTGTACTGAGAGTGCACCATATGCGGTGTGAAATACCGCACAGATGCGTAAGGAGAAAATACCGCATCA
GGCGCTCTTCCGCTTCCTCGCTCACTGACTCGCTGCGCTCGGTCGTTCGGCTGCGGCGAGCGGTATCAGC
TCACTCAAAGGCGGTAATACGGTTATCCACAGAATCAGGGGATAACGCAGGAAAGAACATGTGAGCAAAA
GGCCAGCAAAAGGCCAGGAACCGTAAAAAGGCCGCGTTGCTGGCGTTTTTCCATAGGCTCCGCCCCCCTG
ACGAGCATCACAAAAATCGACGCTCAAGTCAGAGGTGGCGAAACCCGACAGGACTATAAAGATACCAGGC
GTTTCCCCCTGGAAGCTCCCTCGTGCGCTCTCCTGTTCCGACCCTGCCGCTTACCGGATACCTGTCCGCC
TTTCTCCCTTCGGGAAGCGTGGCGCTTTCTCATAGCTCACGCTGTAGGTATCTCAGTTCGGTGTAGGTCG
TTCGCTCCAAGCTGGGCTGTGTGCACGAACCCCCCGTTCAGCCCGACCGCTGCGCCTTATCCGGTAACTA
TCGTCTTGAGTCCAACCCGGTAAGACACGACTTATCGCCACTGGCAGCAGCCACTGGTAACAGGATTAGC
AGAGCGAGGTATGTAGGCGGTGCTACAGAGTTCTTGAAGTGGTGGCCTAACTACGGCTACACTAGAAGGA
CAGTATTTGGTATCTGCGCTCTGCTGAAGCCAGTTACCTTCGGAAAAAGAGTTGGTAGCTCTTGATCCGG
CAAACAAACCACCGCTGGTAGCGGTGGTTTTTTTGTTTGCAAGCAGCAGATTACGCGCAGAAAAAAAGGA
TCTCAAGAAGATCCTTTGATCTTTTCTACGGGGTCTGACGCTCAGTGGAACGAAAACTCACGTTAAGGGA
TTTTGGTCATGAGATTATCAAAAAGGATCTTCACCTAGATCCTTTTAAATTAAAAATGAAGTTTTAAATC
AATCTAAAGTATATATGAGTAAACTTGGTCTGACAGTTACCAATGCTTAATCAGTGAGGCACCTATCTCA
GCGATCTGTCTATTTCGTTCATCCATAGTTGCCTGACTCCCCGTCGTGTAGATAACTACGATACGGGAGG
GCTTACCATCTGGCCCCAGTGCTGCAATGATACCGCGAGACCCACGCTCACCGGCTCCAGATTTATCAGC
AATAAACCAGCCAGCCGGAAGGGCCGAGCGCAGAAGTGGTCCTGCAACTTTATCCGCCTCCATCCAGTCT
ATTAATTGTTGCCGGGAAGCTAGAGTAAGTAGTTCGCCAGTTAATAGTTTGCGCAACGTTGTTGCCATTG
CTGCAGGCATCGTGGTGTCACGCTCGTCGTTTGGTATGGCTTCATTCAGCTCCGGTTCCCAACGATCAAG
GCGAGTTACATGATCCCCCATGTTGTGCAAAAAAGCGGTTAGCTCCTTCGGTCCTCCGATCGTTGTCAGA
AGTAAGTTGGCCGCAGTGTTATCACTCATGGTTATGGCAGCACTGCATAATTCTCTTACTGTCATGCCAT
CCGTAAGATGCTTTTCTGTGACTGGTGAGTACTCAACCAAGTCATTCTGAGAATAGTGTATGCGGCGACC
GAGTTGCTCTTGCCCGGCGTCAACACGGGATAATACCGCGCCACATAGCAGAACTTTAAAAGTGCTCATC
ATTGGAAAACGTTCTTCGGGGCGAAAACTCTCAAGGATCTTACCGCTGTTGAGATCCAGTTCGATGTAAC
CCACTCGTGCACCCAACTGATCTTCAGCATCTTTTACTTTCACCAGCGTTTCTGGGTGAGCAAAAACAGG
AAGGCAAAATGCCGCAAAAAAGGGAATAAGGGCGACACGGAAATGTTGAATACTCATACTCTTCCTTTTT
CAATATTATTGAAGCATTTATCAGGGTTATTGTCTCATGAGCGGATACATATTTGAATGTATTTAGAAAA
ATAAACAAATAGGGGTTCCGCGCACATTTCCCCGAAAAGTGCCACCTGACGTCTAAGAAACCATTATTAT
CATGACATTAACCTATAAAAATAGGCGTATCACGAGGCCCTTTCGTCTTCAAGAATTAGCTTGGCCATTG
CATACGTTGTATCCATATCATAATATGTACATTTATATTGGCTCATGTCCAACATTACCGCCATGTTGAC
ATTGATTATTGACTAGTTATTAATAGTAATCAATTACGGGGTCATTAGTTCATAGCCCATATATGGAGT
